Addgene plasmid #166856: SARS CoV-2 HexaPro spike (bio-His)
Purpose: Human expression vector encoding full length SARS CoV-2 spike protein, containing biotinylation site and 8His-tag. Modification of Addgene plasmid #154754.
Depositing lab: Evelien Bunnik. Depositing organization: University of Texas Health Science Center at San Antonio. Publication: SARS-CoV-2 spike-specific memory B cells express higher levels of T-bet and FcRL5 after non-severe COVID-19 as compared to severe disease. Reyes RA, Clarke K, Gonzales SJ, Cantwell AM, Garza R, Catano G, Tragus RE, Patterson TF, Bol S, Bunnik EM. PLoS One. 2021 Dec 22;16(12):e0261656. doi: 10.1371/journal.pone.0261656. eCollection 2021. PubMed 34936684.
Backbone
  Vector backbone: pαH
  Total vector size (bp): 8331
  Vector type: Mammalian Expression
Growth in bacteria
  Bacterial resistance: Ampicillin, 100 μg/mL
  Growth temperature: 37°C
  Growth strain: DH5alpha
  Copy number: High Copy
Gene/Insert
  Gene/Insert name: SARS CoV-2 HexaPro full length spike protein
  Species: Severe acute respiratory syndrome-related coronavirus
  Entrez Gene: S (a.k.a. GU280_gp02, spike glycoprotein)
  Tag / fusion protein: 8xHis (C terminal on insert); Biotinylation site
Terms and licenses: Academic/Nonprofit Terms; Industry Terms: Not Available to Industry
Depositor comments: Plasmid modified and submitted by Sebastiaan Bol, Raphael Reyes, Katie Clarke and Evelien Bunnik. Expression was confirmed by SDS-PAGE and Western blot (anti-His and anti-biotin). Biotin ligase (BirA) and free biotin are required for biotinylation of the biotinylation site.
How to cite: SARS CoV-2 HexaPro spike (bio-His) was a gift from Evelien Bunnik (Addgene plasmid # 166856 ; http://n2t.net/addgene:166856 ; RRID:Addgene_166856)
