[The description below was written by a language model from this plasmid's Addgene catalogue record and pLannotate feature annotations shown in this document.]
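Description:
SARS CoV-2 HexaPro spike (bio-His) is a mammalian expression plasmid on the pαH backbone, described as a modification of an earlier HexaPro spike plasmid from the same repository. It is maintained in E. coli as a high-copy plasmid through a ColE1/pUC-type origin and selected with ampicillin via the β-lactamase gene and its own promoter. Remnants of the lac promoter/operator region and a lacI fragment are backbone leftovers with no evident role in expression of the insert.

The payload is a SARS-CoV-2 spike glycoprotein coding sequence in the HexaPro form, a name that refers to a prefusion-stabilised spike carrying six proline substitutions. The catalogue calls it full length, but the annotated spike match spans about 3.6 kb, and roughly 200 bp of unannotated sequence follows it. That stretch presumably holds the recorded C-terminal biotinylation site and 8xHis tag, although neither is annotated in either feature table. Transcription is driven by a CAG-type arrangement: the CMV immediate early enhancer, chicken β-actin promoter and a chimeric β-actin/β-globin intron, terminated by a rabbit β-globin polyadenylation signal. The short globin "CDS" hits flanking the insert most likely reflect β-globin exon sequence belonging to this cassette rather than expressed fusions.

Two sequence records are given. The depositor's is 8,331 nt, matching the catalogue size, and the repository's sequencing result is 8,453 nt. They differ mainly in the β-actin promoter region, which is annotated as fragments only in the longer record.

The plasmid is intended for producing spike protein in human cells, with purification through the His tag. The depositor confirmed expression by SDS-PAGE and western blot, and notes that BirA ligase and free biotin are needed for biotinylation. The associated publication concerns spike-specific memory B cells, consistent with using biotinylated spike as a B-cell probe.
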