Features (pLannotate 1.2.2; 13 found; start..end, strand, type, name):
      5..384     +  enhancer       CMV enhancer: human cytomegalovirus immediate early enhancer
    662..1678    +  intron         chimeric intron: chimera between introns from chicken β-actin and rabbit β-globin
   1676..1753    +  CDS            HBBC_AMMLE (fragment): Experimental evidence at protein level: Swiss-Prot protein existence level 1. Involved in oxygen transport from the lung to the various peripheral tissues. From Ammotragus lervia (Barbary sheep) (Antilope lervia).
   1766..5389    +  CDS            S (fragment): SPIKE_SARS2 - Experimental evidence at protein level: Swiss-Prot protein existence level 1. [Spike glycoprotein]: May down-regulate host tetherin (BST2) by lysosomal degradation, thereby counteracting its antiviral activity. From Severe acute respiratory syndrome coronavirus 2 (2019-nCoV) (SARS-CoV-2).
   5606..5680    +  CDS            HBB (fragment): HBB_PONPY - Experimental evidence at transcript level: Swiss-Prot protein existence level 2. Involved in oxygen transport from the lung to the various peripheral tissues. From Pongo pygmaeus (Bornean orangutan).
   5751..5806    +  polyA_signal   β-globin poly(A) signal: rabbit β-globin polyadenylation signal (Gil and Proudfoot, 1987)
   6191..6207    -  protein_bind   lac operator: The lac repressor binds to the lac operator to inhibit transcription in E. coli. This inhibition can be relieved by adding lactose or isopropyl-β-D-thiogalactopyranoside (IPTG). lac repressor encoded by lacI
   6215..6245    -  promoter       lac promoter: promoter for the E. coli lac operon
   6260..6281    -  protein_bind   CAP binding site: CAP binding activates transcription in the presence of cAMP. E. coli catabolite activator protein
   6297..6398    -  CDS            lacI (fragment): LACI_ECOLI - Experimental evidence at protein level: Swiss-Prot protein existence level 1. Repressor of the lactose operon. Binds allolactose as an inducer. From Escherichia coli (strain K12).
   6581..7169    -  rep_origin     ori: high-copy-number ColE1/pMB1/pBR322/pUC origin of replication
   7340..8200    -  CDS            AmpR: β-lactamase; bla; confers resistance to ampicillin, carbenicillin, and related antibiotics
   8201..8305    -  promoter       AmpR promoter: bla
>Addgene plasmid #166856 | SARS CoV-2 HexaPro spike (bio-His) | depositor full sequence | sequence record 323869 | SARS CoV-2 HexaPro spike (bio-His) sequence 8331 bps
GGTCGACATTGATTATTGACTAGTTATTAATAGTAATCAATTACGGGGTCATTAGTTCATAGCCCATATA
TGGAGTTCCGCGTTACATAACTTACGGTAAATGGCCCGCCTGGCTGACCGCCCAACGACCCCCGCCCATT
GACGTCAATAATGACGTATGTTCCCATAGTAACGCCAATAGGGACTTTCCATTGACGTCAATGGGTGGAG
TATTTACGGTAAACTGCCCACTTGGCAGTACATCAAGTGTATCATATGCCAAGTACGCCCCCTATTGACG
TCAATGACGGTAAATGGCCCGCCTGGCATTATGCCCAGTACATGACCTTATGGGACTTTCCTACTTGGCA
GTACATCTACGTATTAGTCATCGCTATTACCATGGTCGAGGTGAGCCCCACGTTCTGCTTCACTCTCCCC
ATCTCCCCCCCCTCCCCACCCCCAATTTTGTATTTATTTATTTTTTAATTATTTTGTGCAGCGATGGGGG
CGGGGGGGGGGGGGGGGCGCGCCRGGGGGGGGGGGGGGGGGGGGGGGGGGGGGGGGGGSGRGGSGGAGAG
GKGCGGCGGCAGCCAATCAGAGCGGCGCGCTCCGAAAGTTTCCTTTTATGGCGAGGCGGCGGCGGCGGCG
GCCCTATAAAAAGCGAAGCGCGCGGCGGGCGGGAGTCGCTGCGCGCTGCCTTCGCCCCGTGCCCCGCTCC
GCCGCCGCCTCGCGCCGCCCGCCCCGGCTCTGACTGACCGCGTTACTCCCACAGGTGAGCGGGCGGGACG
GCCCTTCTCCTCCGGGCTGTAATTAGCGCTTGGTTTAATGACGGCTTGTTTCTTTTCTGTGGCTGCGTGA
AAGCCTTGAGGGGCTCCGGGAGGGCCCTTTGTGCGGGGGGAGCGGCTCGGGGGGTGCGTGCGTGTGTGTG
TGCGTGGGGAGCGCCGCGTGCGGCTCCGCGCTGCCCGGCGGCTGTGAGCGCTGCGGGCGCGGCGCGGGGC
TTTGTGCGCTCCGCAGTGTGCGCGAGGGGAGCGCGGCCGGGGGCGGTGCCCCGCGGTGCGGGGGGGGCTG
CGAGGGGAACAAAGGCTGCGTGCGGGGTGTGTGCGTGGGGGGGTGAGCAGGGGGTGTGGGCGCGTCGGTC
GGGCTGCAACCCCCCCTGCACCCCCCTCCCCGAGTTGCTGAGCACGGCCCGGCTTCGGGTGCGGGGCTCC
GTACGGGGCGTGGCGCGGGGCTCGCCGTGCCGGGCGGGGGGTGGCGGCAGGTGGGGGTGCCGGGCGGGGC
GGGGCCGCCTCGGGCCGGGGRGGGCTCGGGGGAGGGGCGCGGCGGCCCCCGGAGCGCCGGCGGCTGTCGA
GGCGCGGCGAGCCGCAGCCATTGCCTTTTATGGTAATCGTGCGAGAGGGCGCAGGGACTTCCTTTGTCCC
AAATCTGTGCGGAGCCGAAATCTGGGAGGCGCCGCCGCACCCCCTCTAGCGGGCGCGGGGCGAAGCGGTG
CGGCGCCGGCAGGAAGGAAATGGGCGGGGAGGGCCTTCGTGCGTCGCCGCGCCGCCGTCCCCTTCTCCCT
CTCCAGCCTCGGGGCTGTCCGCGGGGGGACGGCTGCCTTCGGGGGGGACGGGGCAGGGCGGGGTTCGGCT
TCTGGCGTGTGACCGGCGGCTCTAGCGCCTCTGCTAACCATGTTCATGCCTTCTTCTTTTTCCTACAGCT
CCTGGGCAACGTGCTGGTTGTTGTGCTGTCTCATCATTTTGGCAAAGAATTGCGGCCGTCTCAGGCCGAG
TTCGGTACCGCCACCATGTTCGTGTTCCTGGTGCTCCTGCCTCTGGTGAGCAGCCAGTGCGTGAACCTGA
CCACCCGAACCCAGCTCCCACCAGCCTACACCAACAGCTTTACACGGGGCGTGTACTACCCTGACAAGGT
GTTCAGATCTAGCGTCCTGCACAGCACTCAGGACCTCTTCCTGCCGTTCTTCAGCAACGTGACATGGTTC
CACGCCATCCACGTGAGCGGCACAAACGGAACCAAGCGGTTTGATAACCCCGTCCTGCCATTCAATGATG
GAGTTTACTTCGCCAGTACCGAGAAGAGTAACATCATCCGGGGCTGGATCTTCGGCACCACCCTGGATAG
CAAAACACAGAGCCTCCTGATCGTGAACAATGCCACGAACGTCGTGATCAAGGTGTGCGAGTTCCAGTTT
TGCAATGATCCTTTCCTGGGTGTGTACTACCACAAGAACAACAAGAGCTGGATGGAAAGCGAGTTCAGAG
TCTACAGCAGCGCCAACAACTGCACATTCGAGTACGTCTCTCAGCCTTTTCTGATGGACCTTGAGGGGAA
ACAAGGCAACTTCAAGAACCTGAGAGAATTCGTGTTCAAGAACATCGACGGCTACTTCAAAATCTACTCC
AAGCACACACCCATCAACCTGGTCCGGGACCTCCCTCAGGGCTTCAGCGCCCTGGAACCCCTGGTCGACC
TGCCCATAGGCATCAACATAACGCGGTTCCAAACCCTGCTGGCCCTGCATAGATCCTACCTGACTCCTGG
CGACAGCAGCAGCGGATGGACCGCCGGAGCTGCAGCCTACTATGTGGGCTACCTGCAACCTAGAACCTTC
CTGCTGAAGTACAACGAGAACGGCACAATCACAGACGCCGTCGACTGCGCCCTGGACCCTCTCTCTGAGA
CAAAGTGCACCCTGAAGTCCTTCACCGTGGAAAAGGGCATCTACCAGACCAGCAACTTCCGGGTGCAGCC
TACAGAGAGCATCGTGCGATTTCCAAACATTACCAACCTCTGCCCCTTCGGCGAGGTGTTTAACGCCACA
AGATTTGCCTCCGTTTACGCCTGGAATAGAAAGAGAATCAGCAATTGTGTGGCCGACTACTCCGTGCTGT
ATAACAGCGCCTCTTTCAGCACCTTCAAGTGCTACGGCGTTTCCCCAACAAAGCTGAATGACCTGTGCTT
CACCAACGTGTACGCCGACTCCTTCGTAATTAGAGGCGATGAGGTGCGGCAGATCGCACCAGGCCAGACC
GGTAAGATCGCTGACTACAACTATAAGCTGCCTGATGATTTTACAGGCTGCGTGATCGCCTGGAACTCTA
ACAACCTGGATAGCAAGGTGGGCGGCAACTACAACTACCTGTACCGGCTGTTTCGCAAGTCTAACCTGAA
ACCTTTCGAGAGAGACATCTCCACAGAGATCTACCAGGCCGGTTCTACACCTTGTAACGGGGTGGAAGGC
TTCAACTGTTACTTCCCTCTGCAAAGCTACGGCTTCCAGCCTACCAATGGAGTCGGCTACCAGCCATACC
GGGTGGTCGTGCTGTCCTTCGAGTTACTCCACGCCCCCGCCACCGTCTGCGGTCCTAAGAAGTCCACCAA
TCTGGTTAAGAACAAATGCGTGAACTTCAACTTCAACGGCCTGACCGGGACCGGCGTGCTGACCGAAAGC
AACAAAAAGTTCCTCCCCTTCCAGCAGTTCGGCCGTGATATCGCTGACACCACAGATGCCGTCAGAGATC
CACAGACCCTGGAAATCCTGGATATTACACCCTGCTCCTTCGGAGGAGTTTCTGTGATCACCCCCGGGAC
CAATACCAGCAACCAGGTGGCTGTGCTGTACCAAGATGTTAACTGCACCGAGGTTCCTGTGGCCATCCAC
GCCGATCAGCTGACACCTACTTGGAGAGTGTACTCCACTGGCTCCAATGTGTTCCAGACCAGGGCCGGAT
GTCTGATCGGCGCCGAGCACGTGAATAACAGTTACGAGTGCGACATCCCTATCGGCGCCGGCATCTGTGC
CAGCTACCAGACCCAGACAAACAGCCCTGGGTCTGCTTCCTCTGTAGCTAGCCAGAGCATCATCGCCTAC
ACCATGAGCCTGGGCGCAGAGAACAGCGTGGCCTATTCCAACAACTCTATCGCCATTCCCACCAACTTTA
CAATTAGCGTCACAACAGAGATCCTGCCCGTGAGCATGACCAAGACCAGCGTGGACTGTACAATGTACAT
CTGTGGCGACAGCACTGAATGCAGCAACCTGCTGCTGCAATACGGCTCCTTTTGCACCCAACTGAACCGG
GCGCTGACCGGAATCGCCGTGGAACAGGACAAAAATACCCAGGAGGTGTTCGCCCAAGTGAAGCAGATCT
ACAAGACCCCACCTATCAAGGACTTCGGCGGCTTTAACTTTAGCCAGATTCTCCCTGATCCTTCTAAGCC
TAGCAAGCGGAGCCCTATCGAGGATCTGCTGTTCAACAAGGTCACCCTGGCCGATGCCGGCTTTATCAAA
CAGTATGGCGATTGCCTGGGCGACATAGCCGCCAGAGATCTGATCTGCGCCCAGAAATTCAACGGCCTGA
CAGTTCTCCCACCTCTGCTGACCGACGAGATGATCGCTCAGTACACCTCTGCCCTGCTGGCTGGCACCAT
CACATCTGGGTGGACATTTGGCGCCGGCCCCGCCCTGCAGATCCCCTTTCCCATGCAGATGGCCTATAGA
TTCAACGGAATCGGCGTGACCCAGAACGTGCTGTATGAAAACCAGAAGCTGATCGCTAACCAGTTCAATT
CTGCCATCGGCAAGATCCAGGACTCCCTCTCCTCTACCCCCAGCGCCCTGGGCAAACTGCAGGACGTGGT
GAATCAGAACGCCCAAGCCCTGAACACCCTGGTGAAGCAGCTCAGCAGCAATTTTGGCGCCATCAGCTCT
GTGCTGAACGATATCCTGTCTAGACTGGACCCTCCAGAAGCCGAAGTCCAGATCGATAGACTGATCACAG
GCAGACTGCAGTCCCTGCAAACCTACGTGACCCAACAGCTGATCAGGGCCGCTGAAATAAGAGCCAGCGC
CAATCTCGCCGCTACCAAGATGTCCGAGTGTGTGCTGGGACAGTCTAAACGCGTTGACTTCTGCGGCAAA
GGCTATCACCTGATGAGCTTCCCCCAGAGCGCGCCGCACGGCGTGGTGTTCCTGCATGTGACATACGTGC
CTGCCCAAGAGAAGAATTTCACAACCGCCCCTGCCATCTGCCACGACGGCAAGGCCCACTTCCCAAGAGA
GGGCGTTTTCGTTTCCAATGGCACACACTGGTTCGTGACACAAAGAAACTTCTACGAACCCCAGATTATC
ACCACCGACAACACCTTCGTGAGTGGCAATTGTGACGTGGTCATCGGAATCGTGAACAACACAGTGTACG
ACCCTCTGCAACCTGAGCTGGACTCTTTTAAGGAAGAGCTGGACAAGTACTTTAAAAACCACACCAGCCC
CGATGTGGACCTGGGCGACATCAGTGGCATTAACGCCAGCGTGGTGAACATCCAAAAGGAAATCGACAGA
CTGAACGAGGTGGCCAAGAACCTGAACGAGTCCCTGATCGACCTGCAGGAGCTCGGCAAATACGAGCAGG
GATCCGGATACATCCCCGAGGCCCCCAGAGATGGCCAGGCCTACGTGCGGAAGGACGGCGAGTGGGTACT
GCTGAGCACATTCCTGGGCAGATCCGGAGGCGGTGGTTCCCTGCATCATATTCTGGATGCACAGAAAATG
GTGTGGAATCATCGTGGCGGTGGAGGTTCCCATCACCACCATCACCACCATCATTGATAATGACTCGAGC
GATAATTCACTCCTCAGGTGCAGGCTGCCTATCAGAAGGTGGTGGCTGGTGTGGCCAATGCCCTGGCTCA
CAAATACCACTGAGATCTTTTTCCCTCTGCCAAAAATTATGGGGACATCATGAAGCCCCTTGAGCATCTG
ACTTCTGGCTAATAAAGGAAATTTATTTTCATTGCAATAGTGTGTTGGAATTTTTTGTGTCTCTCACTCG
GAAGGACATATGGGAGGGCAAATCATTTAAAACATCAGAATGAGTATTTGGTTTAGAGTTTGGCAACATA
TGCCCATATGCTGGCTGCCATGAACAAAGGTTGGCTATAAAGAGGTCATCAGTATATGAAACAGCCCCCT
GCTGTCCATTCCTTATTCCATAGAAAAGCCTTGACTTGAGGTTAGATTTTTTTTATATTTTGTTTTGTGT
TATTTTTTTCTTTAACATCCCTAAAATTTTCCTTACATGTTTTACTAGCCAGATTTTTCCTCCTCTCCTG
ACTACTCCCAGTCATAGCTGTCCCTCTTCTCTTATGGAGATCCCTCGACCTGCAGCCCAAGCTTGGCGTA
ATCATGGTCATAGCTGTTTCCTGTGTGAAATTGTTATCCGCTCACAATTCCACACAACATACGAGCCGGA
AGCATAAAGTGTAAAGCCTGGGGTGCCTAATGAGTGAGCTAACTCACATTAATTGCGTTGCGCTCACTGC
CCGCTTTCCAGTCGGGAAACCTGTCGTGCCAGCGGATCGATCCGCTGCATTAATGAATCGGCCAACGCGC
GGGGAGAGGCGGTTTGCGTATTGGGCGCTCTTCCGCTTCCTCGCTCACTGACTCGCTGCGCTCGGTCGTT
CGGCTGCGGCGAGCGGTATCAGCTCACTCAAAGGCGGTAATACGGTTATCCACAGAATCAGGGGATAACG
CAGGAAAGAACATGTGAGCAAAAGGCCAGCAAAAGGCCAGGAACCGTAAAAAGGCCGCGTTGCTGGCGTT
TTTCCATAGGCTCCGCCCCCCTGACGAGCATCACAAAAATCGACGCTCAAGTCAGAGGTGGCGAAACCCG
ACAGGACTATAAAGATACCAGGCGTTTCCCCCTGGAAGCTCCCTCGTGCGCTCTCCTGTTCCGACCCTGC
CGCTTACCGGATACCTGTCCGCCTTTCTCCCTTCGGGAAGCGTGGCGCTTTCTCATAGCTCACGCTGTAG
GTATCTCAGTTCGGTGTAGGTCGTTCGCTCCAAGCTGGGCTGTGTGCACGAACCCCCCGTTCAGCCCGAC
CGCTGCGCCTTATCCGGTAACTATCGTCTTGAGTCCAACCCGGTAAGACACGACTTATCGCCACTGGCAG
CAGCCACTGGTAACAGGATTAGCAGAGCGAGGTATGTAGGCGGTGCTACAGAGTTCTTGAAGTGGTGGCC
TAACTACGGCTACACTAGAAGAACAGTATTTGGTATCTGCGCTCTGCTGAAGCCAGTTACCTTCGGAAAA
AGAGTTGGTAGCTCTTGATCCGGCAAACAAACCACCGCTGGTAGCGGTGGTTTTTTTGTTTGCAAGCAGC
AGATTACGCGCAGAAAAAAAGGATCTCAAGAAGATCCTTTGATCTTTTCTACGGGGTCTGACGCTCAGTG
GAACGAAAACTCACGTTAAGGGATTTTGGTCATGAGATTATCAAAAAGGATCTTCACCTAGATCCTTTTA
AATTAAAAATGAAGTTTTAAATCAATCTAAAGTATATATGAGTAAACTTGGTCTGACAGTTACCAATGCT
TAATCAGTGAGGCACCTATCTCAGCGATCTGTCTATTTCGTTCATCCATAGTTGCCTGACTCCCCGTCGT
GTAGATAACTACGATACGGGAGGGCTTACCATCTGGCCCCAGTGCTGCAATGATACCGCGAGACCCACGC
TCACCGGCTCCAGATTTATCAGCAATAAACCAGCCAGCCGGAAGGGCCGAGCGCAGAAGTGGTCCTGCAA
CTTTATCCGCCTCCATCCAGTCTATTAATTGTTGCCGGGAAGCTAGAGTAAGTAGTTCGCCAGTTAATAG
TTTGCGCAACGTTGTTGCCATTGCTACAGGCATCGTGGTGTCACGCTCGTCGTTTGGTATGGCTTCATTC
AGCTCCGGTTCCCAACGATCAAGGCGAGTTACATGATCCCCCATGTTGTGCAAAAAAGCGGTTAGCTCCT
TCGGTCCTCCGATCGTTGTCAGAAGTAAGTTGGCCGCAGTGTTATCACTCATGGTTATGGCAGCACTGCA
TAATTCTCTTACTGTCATGCCATCCGTAAGATGCTTTTCTGTGACTGGTGAGTACTCAACCAAGTCATTC
TGAGAATAGTGTATGCGGCGACCGAGTTGCTCTTGCCCGGCGTCAATACGGGATAATACCGCGCCACATA
GCAGAACTTTAAAAGTGCTCATCATTGGAAAACGTTCTTCGGGGCGAAAACTCTCAAGGATCTTACCGCT
GTTGAGATCCAGTTCGATGTAACCCACTCGTGCACCCAACTGATCTTCAGCATCTTTTACTTTCACCAGC
GTTTCTGGGTGAGCAAAAACAGGAAGGCAAAATGCCGCAAAAAAGGGAATAAGGGCGACACGGAAATGTT
GAATACTCATACTCTTCCTTTTTCAATATTATTGAAGCATTTATCAGGGTTATTGTCTCATGAGCGGATA
CATATTTGAATGTATTTAGAAAAATAAACAAATAGGGGTTCCGCGCACATTTCCCCGAAAAGTGCCACCT
G
