Features (pLannotate 1.2.2; 17 found; start..end, strand, type, name):
     28..407     +  enhancer       CMV enhancer: human cytomegalovirus immediate early enhancer
    409..530     +  promoter       chicken β-actin promoter (fragment): contains a 21-bp deletion relative to the standard chicken β-actin promoter
    541..562     +  promoter       chicken β-actin promoter (fragment): No description available
    574..593     +  promoter       chicken β-actin promoter (fragment): No description available
    628..806     +  promoter       chicken β-actin promoter (fragment): No description available
    807..1823    +  intron         chimeric intron: chimera between introns from chicken β-actin and rabbit β-globin
   1821..1898    +  CDS            HBBC_AMMLE (fragment): Experimental evidence at protein level: Swiss-Prot protein existence level 1. Involved in oxygen transport from the lung to the various peripheral tissues. From Ammotragus lervia (Barbary sheep) (Antilope lervia).
   1911..5534    +  CDS            S (fragment): SPIKE_SARS2 - Experimental evidence at protein level: Swiss-Prot protein existence level 1. [Spike glycoprotein]: May down-regulate host tetherin (BST2) by lysosomal degradation, thereby counteracting its antiviral activity. From Severe acute respiratory syndrome coronavirus 2 (2019-nCoV) (SARS-CoV-2).
   5751..5825    +  CDS            HBB (fragment): HBB_PONPY - Experimental evidence at transcript level: Swiss-Prot protein existence level 2. Involved in oxygen transport from the lung to the various peripheral tissues. From Pongo pygmaeus (Bornean orangutan).
   5896..5951    +  polyA_signal   β-globin poly(A) signal: rabbit β-globin polyadenylation signal (Gil and Proudfoot, 1987)
   6336..6352    -  protein_bind   lac operator: The lac repressor binds to the lac operator to inhibit transcription in E. coli. This inhibition can be relieved by adding lactose or isopropyl-β-D-thiogalactopyranoside (IPTG). lac repressor encoded by lacI
   6360..6390    -  promoter       lac promoter: promoter for the E. coli lac operon
   6405..6426    -  protein_bind   CAP binding site: CAP binding activates transcription in the presence of cAMP. E. coli catabolite activator protein
   6442..6543    -  CDS            lacI (fragment): LACI_ECOLI - Experimental evidence at protein level: Swiss-Prot protein existence level 1. Repressor of the lactose operon. Binds allolactose as an inducer. From Escherichia coli (strain K12).
   6726..7314    -  rep_origin     ori: high-copy-number ColE1/pMB1/pBR322/pUC origin of replication
   7485..8345    -  CDS            AmpR: β-lactamase; bla; confers resistance to ampicillin, carbenicillin, and related antibiotics
   8346..8450    -  promoter       AmpR promoter: bla
>Addgene plasmid #166856 | SARS CoV-2 HexaPro spike (bio-His) | addgene full sequence | sequence record 327668 | Addgene NGS Result
ATTTCCCCGAAAAGTGCCACCTGGGTCGACATTGATTATTGACTAGTTATTAATAGTAATCAATTACGGG
GTCATTAGTTCATAGCCCATATATGGAGTTCCGCGTTACATAACTTACGGTAAATGGCCCGCCTGGCTGA
CCGCCCAACGACCCCCGCCCATTGACGTCAATAATGACGTATGTTCCCATAGTAACGCCAATAGGGACTT
TCCATTGACGTCAATGGGTGGAGTATTTACGGTAAACTGCCCACTTGGCAGTACATCAAGTGTATCATAT
GCCAAGTACGCCCCCTATTGACGTCAATGACGGTAAATGGCCCGCCTGGCATTATGCCCAGTACATGACC
TTATGGGACTTTCCTACTTGGCAGTACATCTACGTATTAGTCATCGCTATTACCATGGTCGAGGTGAGCC
CCACGTTCTGCTTCACTCTCCCCATCTCCCCCCCCTCCCCACCCCCAATTTTGTATTTATTTATTTTTTA
ATTATTTTGTGCAGCGATGGGGGCGGGGGGGGGGGGGGGGSGCGCCSGNNGGGGGGGGGGGGGGGGGGGG
GGGGGGGGGGGSGGGGGGNGGGGGGGGGGGGGGKKGGKGGGSKKGGKRGGKGGGGGGGGGGGGGGGGGGG
GGGGGGGGGGGGGGGGGGGCGCGCGGNGGGGGGGGGGGGGGGGGGGCGAGGGGCGGGGCGGGGCGAGGCG
GAGAGGTGCGGCGGCAGCCAATCAGAGCGGCGCGCTCCGAAAGTTTCCTTTTATGGCGAGGCGGCGGCGG
CGGCGGCCCTATAAAAAGCGAAGCGCGCGGCGGGCGGGAGTCGCTGCGCGCTGCCTTCGCCCCGTGCCCC
GCTCCGCCGCCGCCTCGCGCCGCCCGCCCCGGCTCTGACTGACCGCGTTACTCCCACAGGTGAGCGGGCG
GGACGGCCCTTCTCCTCCGGGCTGTAATTAGCGCTTGGTTTAATGACGGCTTGTTTCTTTTCTGTGGCTG
CGTGAAAGCCTTGAGGGGCTCCGGGAGGGCCCTTTGTGCGGGGGGAGCGGCTCGGGGGGTGCGTGCGTGT
GTGTGTGCGTGGGGAGCGCCGCGTGCGGCTCCGCGCTGCCCGGCGGCTGTGAGCGCTGCGGGCGCGGCGC
GGGGCTTTGTGCGCTCCGCAGTGTGCGCGAGGGGAGCGCGGCCGGGGGCGGTGCCCCGCGGTGCGGGGGG
GGCTGCGAGGGGAACAAAGGCTGCGTGCGGGGTGTGTGCGTGGGGGGGTGAGCAGGGGGTGTGGGCGCGT
CGGTCGGGCTGCAACCCCCCCTGCACCCCCCTCCCCGAGTTGCTGAGCACGGCCCGGCTTCGGGTGCGGG
GCTCCGTACGGGGCGTGGCGCGGGGCTCGCCGTGCCGGGCGGGGGGTGGCGGCAGGTGGGGGTGCCGGGC
GGGGCGGGGCCGCCTCGGGCCGGGGAGGGCTCGGGGGAGGGGCGCGGCGGCCCCCGGAGCGCCGGCGGCT
GTCGAGGCGCGGCGAGCCGCAGCCATTGCCTTTTATGGTAATCGTGCGAGAGGGCGCAGGGACTTCCTTT
GTCCCAAATCTGTGCGGAGCCGAAATCTGGGAGGCGCCGCCGCACCCCCTCTAGCGGGCGCGGGGCGAAG
CGGTGCGGCGCCGGCAGGAAGGAAATGGGCGGGGAGGGCCTTCGTGCGTCGCCGCGCCGCCGTCCCCTTC
TCCCTCTCCAGCCTCGGGGCTGTCCGCGGGGGGACGGCTGCCTTCGGGGGGGACGGGGCAGGGCGGGGTT
CGGCTTCTGGCGTGTGACCGGCGGCTCTAGCGCCTCTGCTAACCATGTTCATGCCTTCTTCTTTTTCCTA
CAGCTCCTGGGCAACGTGCTGGTTGTTGTGCTGTCTCATCATTTTGGCAAAGAATTGCGGCCGTCTCAGG
CCGAGTTCGGTACCGCCACCATGTTCGTGTTCCTGGTGCTCCTGCCTCTGGTGAGCAGCCAGTGCGTGAA
CCTGACCACCCGAACCCAGCTCCCACCAGCCTACACCAACAGCTTTACACGGGGCGTGTACTACCCTGAC
AAGGTGTTCAGATCTAGCGTCCTGCACAGCACTCAGGACCTCTTCCTGCCGTTCTTCAGCAACGTGACAT
GGTTCCACGCCATCCACGTGAGCGGCACAAACGGAACCAAGCGGTTTGATAACCCCGTCCTGCCATTCAA
TGATGGAGTTTACTTCGCCAGTACCGAGAAGAGTAACATCATCCGGGGCTGGATCTTCGGCACCACCCTG
GATAGCAAAACACAGAGCCTCCTGATCGTGAACAATGCCACGAACGTCGTGATCAAGGTGTGCGAGTTCC
AGTTTTGCAATGATCCTTTCCTGGGTGTGTACTACCACAAGAACAACAAGAGCTGGATGGAAAGCGAGTT
CAGAGTCTACAGCAGCGCCAACAACTGCACATTCGAGTACGTCTCTCAGCCTTTTCTGATGGACCTTGAG
GGGAAACAAGGCAACTTCAAGAACCTGAGAGAATTCGTGTTCAAGAACATCGACGGCTACTTCAAAATCT
ACTCCAAGCACACACCCATCAACCTGGTCCGGGACCTCCCTCAGGGCTTCAGCGCCCTGGAACCCCTGGT
CGACCTGCCCATAGGCATCAACATAACGCGGTTCCAAACCCTGCTGGCCCTGCATAGATCCTACCTGACT
CCTGGCGACAGCAGCAGCGGATGGACCGCCGGAGCTGCAGCCTACTATGTGGGCTACCTGCAACCTAGAA
CCTTCCTGCTGAAGTACAACGAGAACGGCACAATCACAGACGCCGTCGACTGCGCCCTGGACCCTCTCTC
TGAGACAAAGTGCACCCTGAAGTCCTTCACCGTGGAAAAGGGCATCTACCAGACCAGCAACTTCCGGGTG
CAGCCTACAGAGAGCATCGTGCGATTTCCAAACATTACCAACCTCTGCCCCTTCGGCGAGGTGTTTAACG
CCACAAGATTTGCCTCCGTTTACGCCTGGAATAGAAAGAGAATCAGCAATTGTGTGGCCGACTACTCCGT
GCTGTATAACAGCGCCTCTTTCAGCACCTTCAAGTGCTACGGCGTTTCCCCAACAAAGCTGAATGACCTG
TGCTTCACCAACGTGTACGCCGACTCCTTCGTAATTAGAGGCGATGAGGTGCGGCAGATCGCACCAGGCC
AGACCGGTAAGATCGCTGACTACAACTATAAGCTGCCTGATGATTTTACAGGCTGCGTGATCGCCTGGAA
CTCTAACAACCTGGATAGCAAGGTGGGCGGCAACTACAACTACCTGTACCGGCTGTTTCGCAAGTCTAAC
CTGAAACCTTTCGAGAGAGACATCTCCACAGAGATCTACCAGGCCGGTTCTACACCTTGTAACGGGGTGG
AAGGCTTCAACTGTTACTTCCCTCTGCAAAGCTACGGCTTCCAGCCTACCAATGGAGTCGGCTACCAGCC
ATACCGGGTGGTCGTGCTGTCCTTCGAGTTACTCCACGCCCCCGCCACCGTCTGCGGTCCTAAGAAGTCC
ACCAATCTGGTTAAGAACAAATGCGTGAACTTCAACTTCAACGGCCTGACCGGGACCGGCGTGCTGACCG
AAAGCAACAAAAAGTTCCTCCCCTTCCAGCAGTTCGGCCGTGATATCGCTGACACCACAGATGCCGTCAG
AGATCCACAGACCCTGGAAATCCTGGATATTACACCCTGCTCCTTCGGAGGAGTTTCTGTGATCACCCCC
GGGACCAATACCAGCAACCAGGTGGCTGTGCTGTACCAAGATGTTAACTGCACCGAGGTTCCTGTGGCCA
TCCACGCCGATCAGCTGACACCTACTTGGAGAGTGTACTCCACTGGCTCCAATGTGTTCCAGACCAGGGC
CGGATGTCTGATCGGCGCCGAGCACGTGAATAACAGTTACGAGTGCGACATCCCTATCGGCGCCGGCATC
TGTGCCAGCTACCAGACCCAGACAAACAGCCCTGGGTCTGCTTCCTCTGTAGCTAGCCAGAGCATCATCG
CCTACACCATGAGCCTGGGCGCAGAGAACAGCGTGGCCTATTCCAACAACTCTATCGCCATTCCCACCAA
CTTTACAATTAGCGTCACAACAGAGATCCTGCCCGTGAGCATGACCAAGACCAGCGTGGACTGTACAATG
TACATCTGTGGCGACAGCACTGAATGCAGCAACCTGCTGCTGCAATACGGCTCCTTTTGCACCCAACTGA
ACCGGGCGCTGACCGGAATCGCCGTGGAACAGGACAAAAATACCCAGGAGGTGTTCGCCCAAGTGAAGCA
GATCTACAAGACCCCACCTATCAAGGACTTCGGCGGCTTTAACTTTAGCCAGATTCTCCCTGATCCTTCT
AAGCCTAGCAAGCGGAGCCCTATCGAGGATCTGCTGTTCAACAAGGTCACCCTGGCCGATGCCGGCTTTA
TCAAACAGTATGGCGATTGCCTGGGCGACATAGCCGCCAGAGATCTGATCTGCGCCCAGAAATTCAACGG
CCTGACAGTTCTCCCACCTCTGCTGACCGACGAGATGATCGCTCAGTACACCTCTGCCCTGCTGGCTGGC
ACCATCACATCTGGGTGGACATTTGGCGCCGGCCCCGCCCTGCAGATCCCCTTTCCCATGCAGATGGCCT
ATAGATTCAACGGAATCGGCGTGACCCAGAACGTGCTGTATGAAAACCAGAAGCTGATCGCTAACCAGTT
CAATTCTGCCATCGGCAAGATCCAGGACTCCCTCTCCTCTACCCCCAGCGCCCTGGGCAAACTGCAGGAC
GTGGTGAATCAGAACGCCCAAGCCCTGAACACCCTGGTGAAGCAGCTCAGCAGCAATTTTGGCGCCATCA
GCTCTGTGCTGAACGATATCCTGTCTAGACTGGACCCTCCAGAAGCCGAAGTCCAGATCGATAGACTGAT
CACAGGCAGACTGCAGTCCCTGCAAACCTACGTGACCCAACAGCTGATCAGGGCCGCTGAAATAAGAGCC
AGCGCCAATCTCGCCGCTACCAAGATGTCCGAGTGTGTGCTGGGACAGTCTAAACGCGTTGACTTCTGCG
GCAAAGGCTATCACCTGATGAGCTTCCCCCAGAGCGCGCCGCACGGCGTGGTGTTCCTGCATGTGACATA
CGTGCCTGCCCAAGAGAAGAATTTCACAACCGCCCCTGCCATCTGCCACGACGGCAAGGCCCACTTCCCA
AGAGAGGGCGTTTTCGTTTCCAATGGCACACACTGGTTCGTGACACAAAGAAACTTCTACGAACCCCAGA
TTATCACCACCGACAACACCTTCGTGAGTGGCAATTGTGACGTGGTCATCGGAATCGTGAACAACACAGT
GTACGACCCTCTGCAACCTGAGCTGGACTCTTTTAAGGAAGAGCTGGACAAGTACTTTAAAAACCACACC
AGCCCCGATGTGGACCTGGGCGACATCAGTGGCATTAACGCCAGCGTGGTGAACATCCAAAAGGAAATCG
ACAGACTGAACGAGGTGGCCAAGAACCTGAACGAGTCCCTGATCGACCTGCAGGAGCTCGGCAAATACGA
GCAGGGATCCGGATACATCCCCGAGGCCCCCAGAGATGGCCAGGCCTACGTGCGGAAGGACGGCGAGTGG
GTACTGCTGAGCACATTCCTGGGCAGATCCGGAGGCGGTGGTTCCCTGCATCATATTCTGGATGCACAGA
AAATGGTGTGGAATCATCGTGGCGGTGGAGGTTCCCATCACCACCATCACCACCATCATTGATAATGACT
CGAGCGATAATTCACTCCTCAGGTGCAGGCTGCCTATCAGAAGGTGGTGGCTGGTGTGGCCAATGCCCTG
GCTCACAAATACCACTGAGATCTTTTTCCCTCTGCCAAAAATTATGGGGACATCATGAAGCCCCTTGAGC
ATCTGACTTCTGGCTAATAAAGGAAATTTATTTTCATTGCAATAGTGTGTTGGAATTTTTTGTGTCTCTC
ACTCGGAAGGACATATGGGAGGGCAAATCATTTAAAACATCAGAATGAGTATTTGGTTTAGAGTTTGGCA
ACATATGCCCATATGCTGGCTGCCATGAACAAAGGTTGGCTATAAAGAGGTCATCAGTATATGAAACAGC
CCCCTGCTGTCCATTCCTTATTCCATAGAAAAGCCTTGACTTGAGGTTAGATTTTTTTTATATTTTGTTT
TGTGTTATTTTTTTCTTTAACATCCCTAAAATTTTCCTTACATGTTTTACTAGCCAGATTTTTCCTCCTC
TCCTGACTACTCCCAGTCATAGCTGTCCCTCTTCTCTTATGGAGATCCCTCGACCTGCAGCCCAAGCTTG
GCGTAATCATGGTCATAGCTGTTTCCTGTGTGAAATTGTTATCCGCTCACAATTCCACACAACATACGAG
CCGGAAGCATAAAGTGTAAAGCCTGGGGTGCCTAATGAGTGAGCTAACTCACATTAATTGCGTTGCGCTC
ACTGCCCGCTTTCCAGTCGGGAAACCTGTCGTGCCAGCGGATCGATCCGCTGCATTAATGAATCGGCCAA
CGCGCGGGGAGAGGCGGTTTGCGTATTGGGCGCTCTTCCGCTTCCTCGCTCACTGACTCGCTGCGCTCGG
TCGTTCGGCTGCGGCGAGCGGTATCAGCTCACTCAAAGGCGGTAATACGGTTATCCACAGAATCAGGGGA
TAACGCAGGAAAGAACATGTGAGCAAAAGGCCAGCAAAAGGCCAGGAACCGTAAAAAGGCCGCGTTGCTG
GCGTTTTTCCATAGGCTCCGCCCCCCTGACGAGCATCACAAAAATCGACGCTCAAGTCAGAGGTGGCGAA
ACCCGACAGGACTATAAAGATACCAGGCGTTTCCCCCTGGAAGCTCCCTCGTGCGCTCTCCTGTTCCGAC
CCTGCCGCTTACCGGATACCTGTCCGCCTTTCTCCCTTCGGGAAGCGTGGCGCTTTCTCATAGCTCACGC
TGTAGGTATCTCAGTTCGGTGTAGGTCGTTCGCTCCAAGCTGGGCTGTGTGCACGAACCCCCCGTTCAGC
CCGACCGCTGCGCCTTATCCGGTAACTATCGTCTTGAGTCCAACCCGGTAAGACACGACTTATCGCCACT
GGCAGCAGCCACTGGTAACAGGATTAGCAGAGCGAGGTATGTAGGCGGTGCTACAGAGTTCTTGAAGTGG
TGGCCTAACTACGGCTACACTAGAAGAACAGTATTTGGTATCTGCGCTCTGCTGAAGCCAGTTACCTTCG
GAAAAAGAGTTGGTAGCTCTTGATCCGGCAAACAAACCACCGCTGGTAGCGGTGGTTTTTTTGTTTGCAA
GCAGCAGATTACGCGCAGAAAAAAAGGATCTCAAGAAGATCCTTTGATCTTTTCTACGGGGTCTGACGCT
CAGTGGAACGAAAACTCACGTTAAGGGATTTTGGTCATGAGATTATCAAAAAGGATCTTCACCTAGATCC
TTTTAAATTAAAAATGAAGTTTTAAATCAATCTAAAGTATATATGAGTAAACTTGGTCTGACAGTTACCA
ATGCTTAATCAGTGAGGCACCTATCTCAGCGATCTGTCTATTTCGTTCATCCATAGTTGCCTGACTCCCC
GTCGTGTAGATAACTACGATACGGGAGGGCTTACCATCTGGCCCCAGTGCTGCAATGATACCGCGAGACC
CACGCTCACCGGCTCCAGATTTATCAGCAATAAACCAGCCAGCCGGAAGGGCCGAGCGCAGAAGTGGTCC
TGCAACTTTATCCGCCTCCATCCAGTCTATTAATTGTTGCCGGGAAGCTAGAGTAAGTAGTTCGCCAGTT
AATAGTTTGCGCAACGTTGTTGCCATTGCTACAGGCATCGTGGTGTCACGCTCGTCGTTTGGTATGGCTT
CATTCAGCTCCGGTTCCCAACGATCAAGGCGAGTTACATGATCCCCCATGTTGTGCAAAAAAGCGGTTAG
CTCCTTCGGTCCTCCGATCGTTGTCAGAAGTAAGTTGGCCGCAGTGTTATCACTCATGGTTATGGCAGCA
CTGCATAATTCTCTTACTGTCATGCCATCCGTAAGATGCTTTTCTGTGACTGGTGAGTACTCAACCAAGT
CATTCTGAGAATAGTGTATGCGGCGACCGAGTTGCTCTTGCCCGGCGTCAATACGGGATAATACCGCGCC
ACATAGCAGAACTTTAAAAGTGCTCATCATTGGAAAACGTTCTTCGGGGCGAAAACTCTCAAGGATCTTA
CCGCTGTTGAGATCCAGTTCGATGTAACCCACTCGTGCACCCAACTGATCTTCAGCATCTTTTACTTTCA
CCAGCGTTTCTGGGTGAGCAAAAACAGGAAGGCAAAATGCCGCAAAAAAGGGAATAAGGGCGACACGGAA
ATGTTGAATACTCATACTCTTCCTTTTTCAATATTATTGAAGCATTTATCAGGGTTATTGTCTCATGAGC
GGATACATATTTGAATGTATTTAGAAAAATAAACAAATAGGGGTTCCGCGCAC
